>Addgene plasmid #129866 | pRDAX-363 C-Tag Venus210[1] L20 {Esp3I(2x)} EBPF2 | depositor full sequence | sequence record 249244 | Full Sequence
CCTGCCTCCAGGCCTCAATATTGGCCATTAGCCATATTATTCATTGGTTATATAGCATAAATCAATATTG
GCTATTGGCCATTGCATACGTTGTATCTATATCATAATATGTACATTTATATTGGCTCATGTCCAATATG
ACCGCCATGTTGGCATTGATTATTGACTAGTTATTAATAGTAATCAATTACGGGGTCATTAGTTCATAGC
CCATATATGGAGTTCCGCGTTACATAACTTACGGTAAATGGCCCGCCTGGCTGACCGCCCAACGACCCCC
GCCCATTGACGTCAATAATGACGTATGTTCCCATAGTAACGCCAATAGGGACTTTCCATTGACGTCAATG
GGTGGAGTATTTACGGTAAACTGCCCACTTGGCAGTACATCAAGTGTATCATATGCCAAGTCCGCCCCCT
ATTGACGTCAATGACGGTAAATGGCCCGCCTGGCATTATGCCCAGTACATGACCTTACGGGACTTTCCTA
CTTGGCAGTACATCTACGTATTAGTCATCGCTATTACCATGGTGATGCGGTTTTGGCAGTACACCAATGG
GCGTGGATAGCGGTTTGACTCACGGGGATTTCCAAGTCTCCACCCCATTGACGTCAATGGGAGTTTGTTT
TGGCACCAAAATCAACGGGACTTTCCAAAATGTCGTAATAACCCCGCCCCGTTGACGCAAATGGGCGGTA
GGCGTGTACGGTGGGAGGTCTATATAAGCAGAGCTCGTTTAGTGAACCGTCAGATCACTAGAAGCTTTAT
TGCGGTAGTTTATCACAGTTAAATTGCTAACGCAGTCAGTGCTTCTGACACAACAGTCTCGAACTTAAGC
TGCAGAAGTTGGTCGTGAGGCACTGGGCAGGTAAGTATCAAGGTTACAAGACAGGTTTAAGGAGACCAAT
AGAAACTGGGCTTGTCGAGACAGAGAAGACTCTTGCGTTTCTGATAGGCACCTATTGGTCTTACTGACAT
CCACTTTGCCTTTCTCTCCACAGGTGTCCACTCCCAGGCCACCCGAGACGCCGAGGCACGCCGTCTCCGG
GAGTCCTGGCGGTGGATCCGGAGGCTCTGGGAGCTCTGCCAGCGGTGGCAGCACCAGTGTGTCAAAGGGA
GAAGAGTTGTTTACCGGTGTTGTTCCCATACTGGTGGAACTGGATGGTGACGTCAATGGACACAAGTTTA
GCGTTTCTGGCGAAGGAGAAGGCGATGCTACCTATGGCAAACTGACCCTCAAACTGATCTGTACGACTGG
AAAGTTGCCTGTACCTTGGCCAACACTGGTCACAACCTTGGGCTATGGGCTGCAATGCTTTGCCCGTTAT
CCTGATCACATGAAGCAACATGACTTCTTTAAGTCTGCTATGCCAGAGGGATATGTGCAGGAACGGACTA
TCTTCTTCAAGGACGACGGCAACTACAAGACGAGAGCTGAGGTGAAATTTGAGGGTGACACACTGGTGAA
TCGCATAGAGCTGAAAGGCATCGACTTCAAAGAAGATGGGAATATTCTCGGGCATAAACTCGAGTACAAC
TACAATTCCCACAACGTGTACATCACTGCCGATAAGCAGAAGAATGGGATTAAGGCGAACTTCAAGATCC
GACACAACATCGAGGATGGTGGGGTCCAGCTTGCCGACCATTATCAGCAGAACACACCCATTGGGGATGG
ACCAGTCCTGTTGCCGGATAACCACTACCTCAGTTACCAGAGCAAACTGTCCAAATAAGAATTCAGATCC
GCCCCTCTCCCTCCCCCCCCCCTAACGTTACTGGCCGAAGCCGCTTGGAATAAGGCCGGTGTGCGTTTGT
CTATATGTTATTTTCCACCATATTGCCGTCTTTTGGCAATGTGAGGGCCCGGAAACCTGGCCCTGTCTTC
TTGACGAGCATTCCTAGGGGTCTTTCCCCTCTCGCCAAAGGAATGCAAGGTCTGTTGAATGTCGTGAAGG
AAGCAGTTCCTCTGGTAGCTTCTTGAAGACAAACAACGTCTGTAGCGACCCTTTGCAGGCAGCGGAACCC
CCCACCTGGCGACAGGTGCCTCTGCGGCCAAAAGCCACGTGTATAAGATACACCTGCAAAGGCGGCACAA
CCCCAGTGCCACGTTGTGAGTTGGATAGTTGTGGAAAGAGTCAAATGGCTCTCCTCAAGCGTATTCAACA
AGGGGCTGAAGGATGCCCAGAAGGTACCCCATTGTATGGGATCTGATCTGGGGCCTCGGTACACATGCTT
TACATGTGTTTAGTCGAGGTTAAAAAAACGTCTAGGCCCCCCGAACCACGGGGACGTGGTTTTCCTTTGA
AAAACACGATGATAATATGGCCACAACCATGGTGAGCAAGGGCGAGGAGCTGTTCACCGGGGTGGTGCCC
ATCCTGGTCGAGCTGGACGGCGACGTAAACGGCCACAAGTTCAGCGTGAGGGGCGAGGGCGAGGGCGATG
CCACCAACGGCAAGCTGACCCTGAAGTTCATCTGCACCACCGGCAAGCTGCCCGTGCCCTGGCCCACCCT
CGTGACCACCCTGAGCCACGGCGTGCAGTGCTTCGCCCGCTACCCCGACCACATGAAGCAGCACGACTTC
TTCAAGTCCGCCATGCCCGAAGGCTACGTCCAGGAGCGCACCATCTTCTTCAAGGACGACGGCACCTACA
AGACCCGCGCCGAGGTGAAGTTCGAGGGCGACACCCTGGTGAACCGCATCGAGCTGAAGGGCGTCGACTT
CAAGGAGGACGGCAACATCCTGGGGCACAAGCTGGAGTACAACTTCAACAGCCACAACATCTATATCATG
GCCGTCAAGCAGAAGAACGGCATCAAGGTGAACTTCAAGATCCGCCACAACGTGGAGGACGGCAGCGTGC
AGCTCGCCGACCACTACCAGCAGAACACCCCCATCGGCGACGGCCCCGTGCTGCTGCCCGACAGCCACTA
CCTGAGCACCCAGTCCGTGCTGAGCAAAGACCCCAACGAGAAGCGCGATCACATGGTCCTGCTGGAGTTC
CGCACCGCCGCCGGGATCACTCTCGGCATGGACGAGCTGTACAAGTAAACCGGTGCTCGAGGTACCGATG
AATAGCTAAGGTCGAGGCCGCAGGTAAGTATCAAGGTTACAAGACAGGTTTAAGGAGACCAATAGAAACT
GGGCTTGTCGAGACAGAGAAGACTCTTGCGTTTCTGATAGGCACCTATTGGTCTTACTGACATCCACTTT
GCCTTTCTCTCCACAGGTGTCGACAATCAACCTCTGGATTACAAAATTTGTGAAAGATTGACTGGTATTC
TTAACTATGTTGCTCCTTTTACGCTATGTGGATACGCTGCTTTAATGCCTTTGTATCATGCTATTGCTTC
CCGTATGGCTTTCATTTTCTCCTCCTTGTATAAATCCTGGTTGCTGTCTCTTTATGAGGAGTTGTGGCCC
GTTGTCAGGCAACGTGGCGTGGTGTGCACTGTGTTTGCTGACGCAACCCCCACTGGTTGGGGCATTGCCA
CCACCTGTCAGCTCCTTTCCGGGACTTTCGCTTTCCCCCTCCCTATTGCCACGGCGGAACTCATCGCCGC
CTGCCTTGCCCGCTGCTGGACAGGGGCTCGGCTGTTGGGCACTGACAATTCCGTGGTGTTGTCGGGGAAG
CTGACGTCCTTTCCATGGCTGCTCGCCTGTGTTGCCACCTGGATTCTGCGCGGGACGTCCTTCTGCTACG
TCCCTTCGGCCCTCAATCCAGCGGACCTTCCTTCCCGCGGCCTGCTGCCGGCTCTGCGGCCTCTTCCGCG
TCTTCGCCTTCGCCCTCAGACGAGTCGGATCTCCCTTTGGGCCGCCTCCCCGCCTGGAATTCGAGCTCGG
TACGATCAGCCTCGACTGTGCCTTCTAGTTGCCAGCCATCTGTTGTTTGCCCCTCCCCCGTGCCTTCCTT
GACCCTGGAAGGTGCCACTCCCACTGTCCTTTCCTAATAAAATGAGGAAATTGCATCGCATTGTCTGAGT
AGGTGTCATTCTATTCTGGGGGGTGGGGTGGGGCAGGACAGCAAGGGGGAGGATTGGGAAGACAATAGCC
CAGCTTTTGTTCCCTTTAGTGAGGGTTAATTGCGCGCTTGGCGTAATCATGGTCATAGCTGTTTCCTGTG
TGAAATTGTTATCCGCTAATTCACTCCTCAGGTGCAGGCTGCCTATCAGAAGGTGGTGGCTGGTGTGGCC
AATGCCCTGGCTCACAAATACCACTGAGATCTTTTTCCCTCTGCCAAAAATTATGGGGACATCATGAAGC
CCCTTGAGCATCTGACTTCTGGCTAATAAAGGAAATTTATTTTCATTGCAATAGTGTGTTGGAATTTTTT
GTGTCTCTCACTCGGAAGGACATATGGGAGGGCAAATCATTTAAAACATCAGAATGAGTATTTGGTTTAG
AGTTTGGCAACATATGCCCATATGCTGGCTGCCATGAACAAAGGTTGGCTATAAAGAGGTCATCAGTATA
TGAAACAGCCCCCTGCTGTCCATTCCTTATTCCATAGAAAAGCCTTGACTTGAGGTTAGATTTTTTTTAT
ATTTTGTTTTGTGTTATTTTTTTCTTTAACATCCCTAAAATTTTCCTTACATGTTTTACTAGCCAGATTT
TTCCTCCTCTCCTGACTACTCCCAGTCATAGCTGTCCCTCTTCTCTTATGGAGATCGGCCGGCCGCCGGC
GTCGACGCGCGCGGCCGCGGCGCGCCGTTGCTGGCGTTTTTCCATAGGCTCCGCCCCCCTGACGAGCATC
ACAAAAATCGACGCTCAAGTCAGAGGTGGCGAAACCCGACAGGACTATAAAGATACCAGGCGTTTCCCCC
TGGAAGCTCCCTCGTGCGCTCTCCTGTTCCGACCCTGCCGCTTACCGGATACCTGTCCGCCTTTCTCCCT
TCGGGAAGCGTGGCGCTTTCTCATAGCTCACGCTGTAGGTATCTCAGTTCGGTGTAGGTCGTTCGCTCCA
AGCTGGGCTGTGTGCACGAACCCCCCGTTCAGCCCGACCGCTGCGCCTTATCCGGTAACTATCGTCTTGA
GTCCAACCCGGTAAGACACGACTTATCGCCACTGGCAGCAGCCACTGGTAACAGGATTAGCAGAGCGAGG
TATGTAGGCGGTGCTACAGAGTTCTTGAAGTGGTGGCCTAACTACGGCTACACTAGAAGAACAGTATTTG
GTATCTGCGCTCTGCTGAAGCCAGTTACCTTCGGAAAAAGAGTTGGTAGCTCTTGATCCGGCAAACAAAC
CACCGCTGGTAGCGGTGGTTTTTTTGTTTGCAAGCAGCAGATTACGCGCAGAAAAAAAGGATCTCAAGAA
GATCCTTTGATCTTTTCTACGGGGTCTGACGCTCAGTGGAACGAAAACTCACGTTAAGGGATTTTGGTCA
TGAGATTATCAAAAAGGATCTTCACCTAGATCCTTTTAAATTAAAAATGAAGTTTTAAATCAATCTAAAG
TATATATGAGTAAACTTGGTCTGACAGTTACCAATGCTTAATCAGTGAGGCACCTATCTCAGCGATCTGT
CTATTTCGTTCATCCATAGTTGCCTGACTCCCCGTCGTGTAGATAACTACGATACGGGAGGGCTTACCAT
CTGGCCCCAGTGCTGCAATGATACCGCGAGACCCACGCTCACCGGCTCCAGATTTATCAGCAATAAACCA
GCCAGCCGGAAGGGCCGAGCGCAGAAGTGGTCCTGCAACTTTATCCGCCTCCATCCAGTCTATTAATTGT
TGCCGGGAAGCTAGAGTAAGTAGTTCGCCAGTTAATAGTTTGCGCAACGTTGTTGCCATTGCTACAGGCA
TCGTGGTGTCACGCTCGTCGTTTGGTATGGCTTCATTCAGCTCCGGTTCCCAACGATCAAGGCGAGTTAC
ATGATCCCCCATGTTGTGCAAAAAAGCGGTTAGCTCCTTCGGTCCTCCGATCGTTGTCAGAAGTAAGTTG
GCCGCAGTGTTATCACTCATGGTTATGGCAGCACTGCATAATTCTCTTACTGTCATGCCATCCGTAAGAT
GCTTTTCTGTGACTGGTGAGTACTCAACCAAGTCATTCTGAGAATAGTGTATGCGGCGACCGAGTTGCTC
TTGCCCGGCGTCAATACGGGATAATACCGCGCCACATAGCAGAACTTTAAAAGTGCTCATCATTGGAAAA
CGTTCTTCGGGGCGAAAACTCTCAAGGATCTTACCGCTGTTGAGATCCAGTTCGATGTAACCCACTCGTG
CACCCAACTGATCTTCAGCATCTTTTACTTTCACCAGCGTTTCTGGGTGAGCAAAAACAGGAAGGCAAAA
TGCCGCAAAAAAGGGAATAAGGGCGACACGGAAATGTTGAATACTCATACTCTTCCTTTTTCAATATTAT
TGAAGCATTTATCAGGGTTATTGTCTCATGAGCGGATACATATTTGAATGTATTTAGAAAAATAAACAAA
TAGGGGTTCCGCGCACATTTCCCCGAAAAGTGCCACCTGACGTCTAAGAAACCATTATTATCATGACATT
AACCTATAAAAATAGGCGTATCACGAGGCCCTTTCGTCTACGCGCGCGCCGGCGGCGCGCCGTCGACGGC
CGGCCGCGGCCGCG
Features (pLannotate 1.2.2; 16 found; start..end, strand, type, name):
    154..531     +  enhancer       CMV enhancer: human cytomegalovirus immediate early enhancer
    533..732     +  promoter       CMV promoter: human cytomegalovirus (CMV) immediate early promoter
    871..1003    +  intron         chimeric intron: chimera between introns from human β-globin and immunoglobulin heavy chain genes
   1109..1735    +  CDS            mVenus (fragment): mVenus is a basic (constitutively fluorescent) yellow fluorescent protein published in 2006, derived from Aequorea victoria. It is reported to be a rapidly-maturing monomer with moderate acid sensitivity.
   1752..2338    +  misc_feature   IRES2: internal ribosome entry site (IRES) of the encephalomyocarditis virus (EMCV)
   2339..3058    +  CDS            EBFP2: enhanced blue variant of GFP (Ai et al., 2007) mammalian codon-optimized
   3104..3236    +  intron         chimeric intron: chimera between introns from human β-globin and immunoglobulin heavy chain genes
   3245..3833    +  misc_feature   WPRE: woodchuck hepatitis virus posttranscriptional regulatory element
   3837..3853    +  misc_feature   MCS (fragment): pUC18/19 multiple cloning site
   3866..3977    +  polyA_signal   bGH poly(A) signal: bovine growth hormone polyadenylation signal
   4073..4091    -  promoter       T3 promoter: promoter for bacteriophage T3 RNA polymerase
   4150..4224    +  CDS            HBB (fragment): HBB_PONPY - Experimental evidence at transcript level: Swiss-Prot protein existence level 2. Involved in oxygen transport from the lung to the various peripheral tissues. From Pongo pygmaeus (Bornean orangutan).
   4295..4350    +  polyA_signal   β-globin poly(A) signal: rabbit β-globin polyadenylation signal (Gil and Proudfoot, 1987)
   4729..5317    -  rep_origin     ori: high-copy-number ColE1/pMB1/pBR322/pUC origin of replication
   5488..6348    -  CDS            AmpR: β-lactamase; bla; confers resistance to ampicillin, carbenicillin, and related antibiotics
   6349..6453    -  promoter       AmpR promoter: bla
