[The description below was written by a language model from this plasmid's Addgene catalogue record and pLannotate feature annotations shown in this document.]
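Description:
pRDAX-363 C-Tag Venus210[1] L20 {Esp3I(2x)} EBPF2 is a custom-built mammalian expression plasmid of about 6.6 kb, designed as an acceptor vector for protein–protein interaction assays based on bimolecular or trimolecular fluorescence complementation (BiFC/TriFC). It is maintained in E. coli through a high-copy ColE1/pUC-type origin and selected with ampicillin via the β-lactamase gene under its own promoter.

The expression unit is driven by the human CMV immediate-early enhancer and promoter, followed by a chimeric β-globin/immunoglobulin intron that promotes efficient processing of the transcript. Downstream lies a partial mVenus coding sequence of roughly 630 bp. This is consistent with the "Venus210[1]" designation, which suggests the N-terminal fragment of a yellow fluorescent protein split near residue 210. On its own, such a fragment is non-fluorescent and regains signal only when brought together with its complementary piece. The name also implies a linker ("L20") and a pair of Esp3I type IIS sites for seamless insertion of a gene of interest, with Venus acting as a C-terminal tag. These elements are not annotated in the feature table, and their exact positions are not stated. No bait or prey gene is present. The "mouse" species entry does not fit the Aequorea-derived Venus insert.

An EMCV IRES follows the Venus fragment and directs translation of EBFP2 from the same transcript, giving a blue fluorescent marker of transfection and expression level against which complementation signal can be normalised. A second chimeric intron, a WPRE, and the bGH polyadenylation signal complete the cassette. A β-globin fragment with a rabbit β-globin poly(A) signal and a T3 promoter also lie in the backbone.
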