Addgene plasmid #129866: pRDAX-363 C-Tag Venus210[1] L20 {Esp3I(2x)} EBPF2
Purpose: PPI (BiFC/TriFC) assay vector
Depositing lab: Gary Lewin. Depositing organization: Max-Delbrueck-Centrum fuer Molekulare Medizin (MDC).
Backbone
  Vector backbone: custom built
  Vector type: Mammalian Expression
Growth in bacteria
  Bacterial resistance: Ampicillin, 100 μg/mL
  Growth temperature: 37°C
  Growth strain: DH5alpha
  Copy number: High Copy
Gene/Insert
  Gene/Insert name: Venus
  Species: M. musculus (mouse)
  Cloning method: Restriction Enzyme; 5′ cloning site unknown (unknown if destroyed); 3′ cloning site unknown (unknown if destroyed)
Terms and licenses: Academic/Nonprofit Terms; Industry Terms: Not Available to Industry
How to cite: pRDAX-363 C-Tag Venus210[1] L20 {Esp3I(2x)} EBPF2 was a gift from Gary Lewin (Addgene plasmid # 129866 ; http://n2t.net/addgene:129866 ; RRID:Addgene_129866)
